Addgene plasmid #214409: mApple-1xHp
Purpose: Lipid droplet and ER localization of 1xHp of Spastin fused to mApple
Depositing lab: Chi-Lun Chang. Depositing organization: St. Jude Children's Research Hospital. Publication: A fluorogenic complementation tool kit for interrogating lipid droplet-organelle interaction. Li X, Gamuyao R, Wu ML, Cho WJ, King SV, Petersen RA, Stabley DR, Lindow C, Climer LK, Shirinifard A, Ferrara F, Throm RE, Robinson CG, Zhou Y, Carisey AF, Tebo AG, Chang CL. J Cell Biol. 2024 Sep 2;223(9):e202311126. doi: 10.1083/jcb.202311126. Epub 2024 Jul 1. PubMed 38949658.
Backbone
  Vector backbone: mApple-C1
  Vector type: Mammalian Expression
Growth in bacteria
  Bacterial resistance: Kanamycin, 50 μg/mL
  Growth temperature: 37°C
  Growth strain: DH5alpha
  Copy number: Unknown
Gene/Insert
  Gene/Insert name: Spastin aa 43-92
  Species: H. sapiens (human)
  Entrez Gene: SPAST (a.k.a. ADPSP, FSP2, SPG4)
  Promoter: CMV
  Tag / fusion protein: mApple (N terminal on insert)
  Cloning method: Restriction Enzyme; 5′ cloning site EcoRI (unknown if destroyed); 3′ cloning site BamHI (unknown if destroyed)
Terms and licenses: Academic/Nonprofit Terms; Industry Terms: Not Available to Industry
How to cite: mApple-1xHp was a gift from Chi-Lun Chang (Addgene plasmid # 214409 ; http://n2t.net/addgene:214409 ; RRID:Addgene_214409)
