[The description below was written by a language model from this plasmid's Addgene catalogue record and pLannotate feature annotations shown in this document.]
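Description:
mApple-1xHp is a mammalian expression plasmid of about 4.9 kb built on the mApple-C1 backbone, a C1-type fluorescent protein fusion vector. It is propagated in E. coli from a high-copy ColE1/pUC-type origin and selected with kanamycin. The resistance gene is the Tn5 aminoglycoside phosphotransferase (NeoR/KanR), placed behind both a bacterial bla-type promoter and the SV40 enhancer/early promoter and followed by an HSV TK polyadenylation signal. The same cassette can therefore confer kanamycin resistance in bacteria and G418 resistance in transfected mammalian cells. An f1 phage origin is also present. The annotation additionally flags short fragments of a bGH poly(A) signal, SV40 large T antigen and a ble gene, which appear to be backbone remnants or partial matches rather than functional units.

The expression cassette is driven by the human CMV immediate-early enhancer and promoter and terminated by an SV40 poly(A) signal. It encodes the monomeric red fluorescent protein mApple, followed by residual multiple cloning site sequence acting as a linker and then a short fragment of human spastin (SPAST) covering amino acids 43–92, cloned between EcoRI and BamHI sites. This fragment is referred to as a single copy of the spastin "Hp" motif (1xHp), and mApple sits at its N-terminus. According to the record, the fusion localises to lipid droplets and the endoplasmic reticulum, so the construct serves as a red fluorescent marker for these compartments in transfected mammalian cells. It was deposited as part of a tool kit developed for studying interactions between lipid droplets and other organelles.
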