Features (pLannotate 1.2.2; 15 found; start..end, strand, type, name):
     14..30      -  polyA_signal   bGH poly(A) signal (fragment): bovine growth hormone polyadenylation signal
    252..840     +  rep_origin     ori: high-copy-number ColE1/pMB1/pBR322/pUC origin of replication
   1015..1318    +  enhancer       CMV enhancer: human cytomegalovirus immediate early enhancer
   1319..1522    +  promoter       CMV promoter: human cytomegalovirus (CMV) immediate early promoter
   1567..2274    +  CDS            mApple: mApple is a basic (constitutively fluorescent) red fluorescent protein published in 2008, derived from Discosoma sp.. It is reported to be a rapidly-maturing monomer with high acid sensitivity.
   2275..2311    +  misc_feature   MCS (fragment): multiple cloning site
   2311..2469    +  CDS            SPAST (fragment): SPAST_HUMAN - Also known as ADPSP, FSP2, KIAA1083 From Homo sapiens (Human).
   2486..2570    +  CDS            large T antigen (fragment): large T antigen from SV40 (simian virus 40)
   2593..2714    +  polyA_signal   SV40 poly(A) signal: SV40 polyadenylation signal
   2748..3176    -  rep_origin     f1 ori (sequence partly withheld): f1 bacteriophage origin of replication; arrow indicates direction of (+) strand synthesis
   3203..3307    +  promoter       AmpR promoter: bla
   3309..3666    +  promoter       SV40 promoter: SV40 enhancer and early promoter
   3701..4495    +  CDS            NeoR/KanR: aminoglycoside phosphotransferase from Tn5; aph(3')-II (or nptII); confers resistance to neomycin, kanamycin, and G418 (Geneticin®)
   4516..4668    +  CDS            ble (fragment): BLE_KLEPN - Experimental evidence at protein level: Swiss-Prot protein existence level 1. Binding protein with a strong affinity to the bleomycin family of antibiotics. Binds to CL990; an antimitotic-antibiotic compound. From Klebsiella pneumoniae.
   4727..4774    +  polyA_signal   HSV TK poly(A) signal: herpes simplex virus thymidine kinase polyadenylation signal (Cole and Stacy, 1985)
>Addgene plasmid #214409 | mApple-1xHp | addgene full sequence | sequence record 425781 | Addgene NGS Result
GTTTCTTCCTTTTCCCCACCCCACCCCCCAAGTTCGGGTGAAGGCCCAGGGCTCGCAGCCAACGTCGGGG
CGGCAGGCCCTGCCATAGCCTCAGGTTACTCATATATACTTTAGATTGATTTAAAACTTCATTTTTAATT
TAAAAGGATCTAGGTGAAGATCCTTTTTGATAATCTCATGACCAAAATCCCTTAACGTGAGTTTTCGTTC
CACTGAGCGTCAGACCCCGTAGAAAAGATCAAAGGATCTTCTTGAGATCCTTTTTTTCTGCGCGTAATCT
GCTGCTTGCAAACAAAAAAACCACCGCTACCAGCGGTGGTTTGTTTGCCGGATCAAGAGCTACCAACTCT
TTTTCCGAAGGTAACTGGCTTCAGCAGAGCGCAGATACCAAATACTGTTCTTCTAGTGTAGCCGTAGTTA
GGCCACCACTTCAAGAACTCTGTAGCACCGCCTACATACCTCGCTCTGCTAATCCTGTTACCAGTGGCTG
CTGCCAGTGGCGATAAGTCGTGTCTTACCGGGTTGGACTCAAGACGATAGTTACCGGATAAGGCGCAGCG
GTCGGGCTGAACGGGGGGTTCGTGCACACAGCCCAGCTTGGAGCGAACGACCTACACCGAACTGAGATAC
CTACAGCGTGAGCTATGAGAAAGCGCCACGCTTCCCGAAGGGAGAAAGGCGGACAGGTATCCGGTAAGCG
GCAGGGTCGGAACAGGAGAGCGCACGAGGGAGCTTCCAGGGGGAAACGCCTGGTATCTTTATAGTCCTGT
CGGGTTTCGCCACCTCTGACTTGAGCGTCGATTTTTGTGATGCTCGTCAGGGGGGCGGAGCCTATGGAAA
AACGCCAGCAACGCGGCCTTTTTACGGTTCCTGGCCTTTTGCTGGCCTTTTGCTCACATGTTCTTTCCTG
CGTTATCCCCTGATTCTGTGGATAACCGTATTACCGCCATGCATTAGTTATTAATAGTAATCAATTACGG
GGTCATTAGTTCATAGCCCATATATGGAGTTCCGCGTTACATAACTTACGGTAAATGGCCCGCCTGGCTG
ACCGCCCAACGACCCCCGCCCATTGACGTCAATAATGACGTATGTTCCCATAGTAACGCCAATAGGGACT
TTCCATTGACGTCAATGGGTGGAGTATTTACGGTAAACTGCCCACTTGGCAGTACATCAAGTGTATCATA
TGCCAAGTACGCCCCCTATTGACGTCAATGACGGTAAATGGCCCGCCTGGCATTATGCCCAGTACATGAC
CTTATGGGACTTTCCTACTTGGCAGTACATCTACGTATTAGTCATCGCTATTACCATGGTGATGCGGTTT
TGGCAGTACATCAATGGGCGTGGATAGCGGTTTGACTCACGGGGATTTCCAAGTCTCCACCCCATTGACG
TCAATGGGAGTTTGTTTTGGCACCAAAATCAACGGGACTTTCCAAAATGTCGTAACAACTCCGCCCCATT
GACGCAAATGGGCGGTAGGCGTGTACGGTGGGAGGTCTATATAAGCAGAGCTGGTTTAGTGAACCGTCAG
ATCCGCTAGCGCTACCGGTCGCCACCATGGTGAGCAAGGGCGAGGAGAATAACATGGCCATCATCAAGGA
GTTCATGCGCTTCAAGGTGCACATGGAGGGCTCCGTGAACGGCCACGAGTTCGAGATCGAGGGCGAGGGC
GAGGGCCGCCCCTACGAGGCCTTTCAGACCGCTAAGCTGAAGGTGACCAAGGGTGGCCCCCTGCCCTTCG
CCTGGGACATCCTGTCCCCTCAGTTCATGTACGGCTCCAAGGTCTACATTAAGCACCCAGCCGACATCCC
CGACTACTTCAAGCTGTCCTTCCCCGAGGGCTTCAGGTGGGAGCGCGTGATGAACTTCGAGGACGGCGGC
ATTATTCACGTTAACCAGGACTCCTCCCTGCAGGACGGCGTGTTCATCTACAAGGTGAAGCTGCGCGGCA
CCAACTTCCCCTCCGACGGCCCCGTAATGCAGAAGAAGACCATGGGCTGGGAGGCCTCCGAGGAGCGGAT
GTACCCCGAGGACGGCGCCCTGAAGAGCGAGATCAAGAAGAGGCTGAAGCTGAAGGACGGCGGCCACTAC
GCCGCCGAGGTCAAGACCACCTACAAGGCCAAGAAGCCCGTGCAGCTGCCCGGCGCCTACATCGTCGACA
TCAAGTTGGACATCGTGTCCCACAACGAGGACTACACCATCGTGGAACAGTACGAACGCGCCGAGGGCCG
CCACTCCACCGGCGGCATGGACGAGCTGTACAAGTCCGGACTCAGATCTCGAGCTCAAGCTTCGAATTCT
GAGTCGCCGCATAAGCGGAACCTGTACTATTTCTCCTACCCGCTGTTTGTAGGCTTCGCGCTGCTGCGTT
TGGTCGCCTTCCACCTGGGGCTCCTCTTCGTGTGGCTCTGCCAGCGCTTCTCCCGCGCCCTCATGGCAGC
CAAGAGGAGCTAAGGATCCACCGGATCTAGATAACTGATCATAATCAGCCATACCACATTTGTAGAGGTT
TTACTTGCTTTAAAAAACCTCCCACACCTCCCCCTGAACCTGAAACATAAAATGAATGCAATTGTTGTTG
TTAACTTGTTTATTGCAGCTTATAATGGTTACAAATAAAGCAATAGCATCACAAATTTCACAAATAAAGC
ATTTTTTTCACTGCATTCTAGTTGTGGTTTGTCCAAACTCATCAATGTATCTTAACGCGTAAATTGTAAG
CGTTAATATTTTGTTAAAATTCGCGTTAAATTTTTGTTAAATCAGCTCATTTTTTAACCAATAGGCCGAA
ATCGGCAAAATCCCTTATAAATCAAAAGAATAGACCGAGATAGGGT
[37 nt withheld, positions 2847-2883]
AAAGAACGTGGACTCCAACGTCAAAGG
[49 nt withheld, positions 2911-2959]
T
[91 nt withheld, positions 2961-3051]
G
[124 nt withheld, positions 3053-3176]
CAGGTGGCACTTTTCGGGGAAATGTGCGCGGAACCCCTATTTGTTTATTTTTCTAAATACATTCAAATAT
GTATCCGCTCATGAGACAATAACCCTGATAAATGCTTCAATAATATTGAAAAAGGAAGAGTCCTGAGGCG
GAAAGAACCAGCTGTGGAATGTGTGTCAGTTAGGGTGTGGAAAGTCCCCAGGCTCCCCAGCAGGCAGAAG
TATGCAAAGCATGCATCTCAATTAGTCAGCAACCAGGTGTGGAAAGTCCCCAGGCTCCCCAGCAGGCAGA
AGTATGCAAAGCATGCATCTCAATTAGTCAGCAACCATAGTCCCGCCCCTAACTCCGCCCATCCCGCCCC
TAACTCCGCCCAGTTCCGCCCATTCTCCGCCCCATGGCTGACTAATTTTTTTTATTTATGCAGAGGCCGA
GGCCGCCTCGGCCTCTGAGCTATTCCAGAAGTAGTGAGGAGGCTTTTTTGGAGGCCTAGGCTTTTGCAAA
GATCGATCAAGAGACAGGATGAGGATCGTTTCGCATGATTGAACAAGATGGATTGCACGCAGGTTCTCCG
GCCGCTTGGGTGGAGAGGCTATTCGGCTATGACTGGGCACAACAGACAATCGGCTGCTCTGATGCCGCCG
TGTTCCGGCTGTCAGCGCAGGGGCGCCCGGTTCTTTTTGTCAAGACCGACCTGTCCGGTGCCCTGAATGA
ACTGCAAGACGAGGCAGCGCGGCTATCGTGGCTGGCCACGACGGGCGTTCCTTGCGCAGCTGTGCTCGAC
GTTGTCACTGAAGCGGGAAGGGACTGGCTGCTATTGGGCGAAGTGCCGGGGCAGGATCTCCTGTCATCTC
ACCTTGCTCCTGCCGAGAAAGTATCCATCATGGCTGATGCAATGCGGCGGCTGCATACGCTTGATCCGGC
TACCTGCCCATTCGACCACCAAGCGAAACATCGCATCGAGCGAGCACGTACTCGGATGGAAGCCGGTCTT
GTCGATCAGGATGATCTGGACGAAGAGCATCAGGGGCTCGCGCCAGCCGAACTGTTCGCCAGGCTCAAGG
CGAGCATGCCCGACGGCGAGGATCTCGTCGTGACCCATGGCGATGCCTGCTTGCCGAATATCATGGTGGA
AAATGGCCGCTTTTCTGGATTCATCGACTGTGGCCGGCTGGGTGTGGCGGACCGCTATCAGGACATAGCG
TTGGCTACCCGTGATATTGCTGAAGAGCTTGGCGGCGAATGGGCTGACCGCTTCCTCGTGCTTTACGGTA
TCGCCGCTCCCGATTCGCAGCGCATCGCCTTCTATCGCCTTCTTGACGAGTTCTTCTGAGCGGGACTCTG
GGGTTCGAAATGACCGACCAAGCGACGCCCAACCTGCCATCACGAGATTTCGATTCCACCGCCGCCTTCT
ATGAAAGGTTGGGCTTCGGAATCGTTTTCCGGGACGCCGGCTGGATGATCCTCCAGCGCGGGGATCTCAT
GCTGGAGTTCTTCGCCCACCCTAGGGGGAGGCTAACTGAAACACGGAAGGAGACAATACCGGAAGGAACC
CGCGCTATGACGGCAATAAAAAGACAGAATAAAACGCACGGTGTTGGGTCGTTTGTTCATAAACGCGGGG
TTCGGTCCCAGGGCTGGCACTCTGTCGATACCCCACCGAGACCCCATTGGGGCCAATACGCCCGC
